Addgene plasmid #175916: pDL111
Purpose: pENTRY for Gateway LR reaction
Depositing lab: Nemo Peeters. Depositing organization: CNRS UMR 2594, INRA UMR 0441, Laboratoire des Interactions Plantes Micro-organismes (LIPM). Publication: An NLR integrated domain toolkit to identify plant pathogen effector targets. Landry D, Mila I, Sabbagh CRR, Zaffuto M, Pouzet C, Tremousaygue D, Dabos P, Deslandes L, Peeters N. Plant J. 2023 Sep;115(5):1443-1457. doi: 10.1111/tpj.16331. Epub 2023 Jul 24. PubMed 37248633.
Backbone
  Vector backbone: pDONOR207
  Vector type: pENTRY clone
Growth in bacteria
  Bacterial resistance: Gentamicin, 10 μg/mL
  Growth temperature: 37°C
  Growth strain: DH5alpha
  Copy number: High Copy
Gene/Insert
  Gene/Insert name: ID#42
  Species: Medicago truncatula
  Cloning method: Gateway Cloning
  Sequencing primers: 5′ n/a
Terms and licenses: Academic/Nonprofit Terms; Industry Terms: Not Available to Industry
Depositor comments: Please visit https://www.biorxiv.org/content/10.1101/2021.08.23.457316v2 for bioRxiv preprint.
How to cite: pDL111 was a gift from Nemo Peeters (Addgene plasmid # 175916 ; http://n2t.net/addgene:175916 ; RRID:Addgene_175916)
