[The description below was written by a language model from this plasmid's Addgene catalogue record and pLannotate feature annotations shown in this document.]
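Description:
pDL111 is a Gateway entry clone built on the pDONR207 donor backbone (recorded as "pDONOR207"). It carries an insert catalogued as ID#42 from Medicago truncatula. The sequenced plasmid is about 3.6 kb and is maintained in standard E. coli cloning strains at high copy through a ColE1/pUC-type origin. Selection is by gentamicin, conferred by the aacC1 gentamicin acetyltransferase gene driven by the class 1 integron Pc promoter. The annotation also finds two fragments of a kanamycin phosphotransferase gene flanking this cassette. These look like the halves of a kanamycin gene interrupted by the gentamicin cassette, and kanamycin is not listed as a selection. The rrnB T1 and T2 terminators sit upstream of the cloning site, where they shield the insert from read-through transcription originating in the backbone.

The payload lies between attL1 and attL2, the recombination sites produced when a fragment is introduced into a donor vector by a BP reaction. The interval between the two sites is only about 270 bp, so the insert is a short fragment rather than a full-length gene. No feature is annotated within it, and the record gives no gene identity or function beyond the label ID#42. The associated publication title suggests it is one member of a toolkit of NLR integrated domains intended for identifying plant pathogen effector targets. The entry clone has no promoter, tag or reporter for expressing the insert. Its stated purpose is to act as the substrate in an LR Clonase reaction, which moves the fragment directionally into attR-containing destination vectors that supply the expression context.
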