Features (pLannotate 1.2.2; 10 found; start..end, strand, type, name):
     28..127     +  protein_bind   attL1: mutant version of attL; recombination site for the Gateway® LR reaction LR Clonase™
    398..497     -  protein_bind   attL2: mutant version of attL; recombination site for the Gateway® LR reaction LR Clonase™
    620..1246    +  CDS            KanR (fragment): aminoglycoside phosphotransferase; aph(3')-Ia; confers resistance to kanamycin in bacteria or G418 (Geneticin®) in eukaryotes
   1280..1813    -  CDS            GmR: gentamycin acetyltransferase; aacC1; confers resistance to gentamycin
   2002..2030    -  promoter       Pc promoter: intI1 (promoter lies within the coding sequence); class 1 integron promoter
   2008..2355    -  CDS            YPR2_ECOLX (fragment): Protein predicted: Swiss-Prot protein existence level 4. From Escherichia coli.
   2360..2544    +  CDS            KanR (fragment): aminoglycoside phosphotransferase; aph(3')-Ia; confers resistance to kanamycin in bacteria or G418 (Geneticin®) in eukaryotes
   2687..3275    +  rep_origin     ori: high-copy-number ColE1/pMB1/pBR322/pUC origin of replication
   3410..3437    -  terminator     rrnB T2 terminator: transcription terminator T2 from the E. coli rrnB gene
   3569..3612    +  terminator     rrnB T1 terminator: Escherichia coli rrnB; transcription terminator T1 from the E. coli rrnB gene
>Addgene plasmid #175916 | pDL111 | addgene full sequence | sequence record 375508 | Addgene NGS Result
GTTAACGCTAGCATGGATCTCGGGCCCCAAATAATGATTTTATTTTGACTGATAGTGACCTGTTCGTTGC
AACAAATTGATGAGCAATGCTTTTTTATAATGCCAACTTTGTACAAAAAAGCAGGCTTCGAAGGAGATAG
AACCATGGACAAGCTAAAAGCAAAGGAGGAACCAGCCTCATTCGTATTGAAAGTCCCTCTTCACTGTGAA
GGATGCGTCACAAAGATAAAAAAATTAGTTTATAAAAAGAAAGGTGTGGAGAGAGTTGAATATGATCTGT
CCGGTAATAGATTGAAGGTTTTTGGAAAAGCTGACCCGGAGAAGGTGCGAGATGAATTACAGACTCAGCT
TAAGAGGAAGTTGGGGCTTTCCCTGGAAAATAGACTTTATGAAGTGGACCCAGCTTTCTTGTACAAAGTT
GGCATTATAAGAAAGCATTGCTTATCAATTTGTTGCAACGAACAGGTCACTATCAGTCAAAATAAAATCA
TTATTTGCCATCCAGCTGCAGCTCTGGCCCGTGTCTCAAAATCTCTGATGTTACATTGCACAAGATAAAA
ATATATCATCATGAACAATAAAACTGTCTGCTTACATAAACAGTAATACAAGGGGTGTTATGAGCCATAT
TCAACGGGAAACGTCGAGGCCGCGATTAAATTCCAACATGGATGCTGATTTATATGGGTATAAATGGGCT
CGCGATAATGTCGGGCAATCAGGTGCGACAATCTATCGCTTGTATGGGAAGCCCGATGCGCCAGAGTTGT
TTCTGAAACATGGCAAAGGTAGCGTTGCCAATGATGTTACAGATGAGATGGTCAGACTAAACTGGCTGAC
GGAATTTATGCCTCTTCCGACCATCAAGCATTTTATCCGTACTCCTGATGATGCATGGTTACTCACCACT
GCGATCCCCGGAAAAACAGCATTCCAGGTATTAGAAGAATATCCTGATTCAGGTGAAAATATTGTTGATG
CGCTGGCAGTGTTCCTGCGCCGGTTGCATTCGATTCCTGTTTGTAATTGTCCTTTTAACAGCGATCGCGT
ATTTCGTCTCGCTCAGGCGCAATCACGAATGAATAACGGTTTGGTTGATGCGAGTGATTTTGATGACGAG
CGTAATGGCTGGCCTGTTGAACAAGTCTGGAAAGAAATGCATAAACTTTTGCCATTCTCACCGGATTCAG
TCGTCACTCATGGTGATTTCTCACTTGATAACCTTATTTTTGACGAGGGGAAATTAGGCCGGGAAGCCGA
TCTCGGCTTGAACGAATTGTTAGGTGGCGGTACTTGGGTCGATATCAAAGTGCATCACTTCTTCCCGTAT
GCCCAACTTTGTATAGAGAGCCACTGCGGGATCGTCACCGTAATCTGCTTGCACGTAGATCACATAAGCA
CCAAGCGCGTTGGCCTCATGCTTGAGGAGATTGATGAGCGCGGTGGCAATGCCCTGCCTCCGGTGCTCGC
CGGAGACTGCGAGATCATAGATATAGATCTCACTACGCGGCTGCTCAAACTTGGGCAGAACGTAAGCCGC
GAGAGCGCCAACAACCGCTTCTTGGTCGAAGGCAGCAAGCGCGATGAATGTCTTACTACGGAGCAAGTTC
CCGAGGTAATCGGAGTCCGGCTGATGTTGGGAGTAGGTGGCTACGTCTCCGAACTCACGACCGAAAAGAT
CAAGAGCAGCCCGCATGGATTTGACTTGGTCAGGGCCGAGCCTACATGTGCGAATGATGCCCATACTTGA
GCCACCTAACTTTGTTTTAGGGCGACTGCCCTGCTGCGTAACATCGTTGCTGCTGCGTAACATCGTTGCT
GCTCCATAACATCAAACATCGACCCACGGCGTAACGCGCTTGCTGCTTGGATGCCCGAGGCATAGACTGT
ACAAAAAAACAGTCATAACAAGCCATGAAAACCGCCACTGCGCCGTTACCACCGCTGCGTTCGGTCAAGG
TTCTGGACCAGTTGCGTGAGCGCATACGCTACTTGCATTACAGTTTACGAACCGAACAGGCTTATGTCAA
CTGGGTTCGTGCCTTCATCCGTTTCCACGGTGTGCGTCACCCGGCAACCTTGGGCAGCAGCGAAGTCGAG
GCATTTCTGTCCTGGCTGGCGAACGAGCGCAAGGTTTCGGTCTCCACGCATCGTCAGGCATTGGCGGCCT
TGCTGTTCTTCTACGGCAAGGTGCTGTGCACGGATCTGCCCTGGCTTCAGGAGATCGGAAGACCTCGGCC
GTCGCGGCGCTTGCCGGTGGTGCTGACCCCGGATGAAGTGGTTCGCATCCTCGGTTTTCTGGAAGGCGAG
CATCGTTTGTTCGCCCAGGACTCTAGCTATAGTTCTAGTGGTTGGCTACTAATAGGTTGTATTGATGTTG
GACGAGTCGGAATCGCAGACCGATACCAGGATCTTGCCATCCTATGGAACTGCCTCGGTGAGTTTTCTCC
TTCATTACAGAAACGGCTTTTTCAAAAATATGGTATTGATAATCCTGATATGAATAAATTGCAGTTTCAT
TTGATGCTCGATGAGTTTTTCTAATCAGAATTGGTTAATTGGTTGTAACACTGGCAGAGCATTACGCTGA
CTTGACGGGACGGCGCAAGCTCATGACCAAAATCCCTTAACGTGAGTTTTCGTTCCACTGAGCGTCAGAC
CCCGTAGAAAAGATCAAAGGATCTTCTTGAGATCCTTTTTTTCTGCGCGTAATCTGCTGCTTGCAAACAA
AAAAACCACCGCTACCAGCGGTGGTTTGTTTGCCGGATCAAGAGCTACCAACTCTTTTTCCGAAGGTAAC
TGGCTTCAGCAGAGCGCAGATACCAAATACTGTTCTTCTAGTGTAGCCGTAGTTAGGCCACCACTTCAAG
AACTCTGTAGCACCGCCTACATACCTCGCTCTGCTAATCCTGTTACCAGTGGCTGCTGCCAGTGGCGATA
AGTCGTGTCTTACCGGGTTGGACTCAAGACGATAGTTACCGGATAAGGCGCAGCGGTCGGGCTGAACGGG
GGGTTCGTGCACACAGCCCAGCTTGGAGCGAACGACCTACACCGAACTGAGATACCTACAGCGTGAGCTA
TGAGAAAGCGCCACGCTTCCCGAAGGGAGAAAGGCGGACAGGTATCCGGTAAGCGGCAGGGTCGGAACAG
GAGAGCGCACGAGGGAGCTTCCAGGGGGAAACGCCTGGTATCTTTATAGTCCTGTCGGGTTTCGCCACCT
CTGACTTGAGCGTCGATTTTTGTGATGCTCGTCAGGGGGGCGGAGCCTATGGAAAAACGCCAGCAACGCG
GCCTTTTTACGGTTCCTGGCCTTTTGCTGGCCTTTTGCTCACATGTTCTTTCCTGCGTTATCCCCTGATT
CTGTGGATAACCGTATTACCGCTAGCCAGGAAGAGTTTGTAGAAACGCAAAAAGGCCATCCGTCAGGATG
GCCTTCTGCTTAGTTTGATGCCTGGCAGTTTATGGCGGGCGTCCTGCCCGCCACCCTCCGGGCCGTTGCT
TCACAACGTTCAAATCCGCTCCCGGCGGATTTGTCCTACTCAGGAGAGCGTTCACCGACAAACAACAGAT
AAAACGAAAGGCCCAGTCTTCCGACTGAGCCTTTCGTTTTATTTGATGCCTGGCAGTTCCCTACTCTCGC
